Addgene plasmid #159479: pAV-U6+27-Linear-1_PolyU(1)
Purpose: Tests for the impact of 1 uracil in a poly-uracil tract on human polymerase III transcription from a U6 promoter.
Depositing lab: Julius Lucks. Depositing organization: Northwestern University. Publication: RNA Sequence and Structure Determinants of Pol III Transcriptional Termination in Human Cells. Verosloff MS, Corcoran WK, Dolberg TB, Bushhouse DZ, Leonard JN, Lucks JB. J Mol Biol. 2021 Jun 25;433(13):166978. doi: 10.1016/j.jmb.2021.166978. Epub 2021 Apr 1. PubMed 33811918.
Backbone
  Vector backbone: pAV
  Vector type: Mammalian Expression
Growth in bacteria
  Bacterial resistance: Ampicillin, 100 μg/mL
  Growth temperature: 37°C
  Growth strain: DH5alpha
  Copy number: Unknown
Gene/Insert
  Gene/Insert name: Termination Module:Linear-1_PolyU(1)
  Species: Synthetic
  Promoter: U6-27
  Cloning method: Gibson Cloning
  Sequencing primers: 5′ F_U6. MV.o87:GAAAGTAATAATTTCTTGGGTAGTTTG; 3′ MV.O12:gcaataaacaagttactagtcc
Terms and licenses: Academic/Nonprofit Terms; Industry Terms: Not Available to Industry
How to cite: pAV-U6+27-Linear-1_PolyU(1) was a gift from Julius Lucks (Addgene plasmid # 159479 ; http://n2t.net/addgene:159479 ; RRID:Addgene_159479)
