[The description below was written by a language model from this plasmid's Addgene catalogue record and pLannotate feature annotations shown in this document.]
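Description:
pAV-U6+27-Linear-1_PolyU(1) is a 6,242-nt mammalian expression plasmid on the pAV backbone, built to measure how a poly-uracil tract containing a single uracil affects transcription by human RNA polymerase III from a U6 promoter. It is propagated in E. coli through a high-copy ColE1/pUC-type origin and selected with ampicillin via the bla gene and its promoter. An f1 phage origin and a short lacZα remnant are also annotated. Fragments of AAV2 inverted terminal repeats flank the mammalian portion, reflecting an AAV-vector ancestry, but both are only partial matches and the record does not describe viral packaging as a use.

The payload is a synthetic "termination module" (Linear-1_PolyU(1)) inserted by Gibson assembly downstream of the U6+27 promoter. By convention, this form of the human U6 snRNA promoter retains the first 27 nucleotides of the U6 transcript. Downstream of the promoter, the annotation detects a partial type-P3 twister ribozyme match and a tRNA-like element, followed by a fragment of a pUC multiple cloning site and an SV40 poly(A) signal. The record does not explain the roles of these RNA elements or mark the exact position of the uracil tract, but they presumably belong to the transcript whose production or read-through reports on termination. On the opposite strand, an SV40 enhancer/early promoter drives a Tn5-derived neo gene, which typically confers G418 resistance in mammalian cells. It is accompanied by adjacent tnpA and ble fragments, an SV40 small t intron and a poly(A) signal. The name and stated purpose suggest the plasmid belongs to a series varying uracil-tract length to study sequence and structure determinants of Pol III termination in human cells.
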