Features (pLannotate 1.2.2; 21 found; start..end, strand, type, name):
    102..231     +  repeat_region  AAV2 ITR (fragment): inverted terminal repeat of adeno-associated virus serotype 2 inverted
    254..321     +  CDS            lacZα (fragment): LacZα fragment of β-galactosidase; lacZ fragment
    352..780     -  rep_origin     f1 ori (sequence partly withheld): f1 bacteriophage origin of replication; arrow indicates direction of (+) strand synthesis
    807..911     +  promoter       AmpR promoter: bla
    912..1772    +  CDS            AmpR: β-lactamase; bla; confers resistance to ampicillin, carbenicillin, and related antibiotics
   1943..2531    +  rep_origin     ori: high-copy-number ColE1/pMB1/pBR322/pUC origin of replication
   2696..2744    -  repeat_region  AAV2 ITR (fragment): inverted terminal repeat of adeno-associated virus serotype 2 inverted
   2800..2934    -  polyA_signal   SV40 poly(A) signal: SV40 polyadenylation signal
   2957..3040    -  CDS            large T antigen (fragment): large T antigen from SV40 (simian virus 40)
   3359..3379    -  CDS            SV40 NLS: nuclear localization signal of SV40 (simian virus 40) large T antigen
   3509..3574    -  intron         small t intron: SV40 (simian virus 40) small t antigen intron
   3576..3650    -  CDS            small t antigen (fragment): SV40 (simian virus 40) small t antigen
   3653..3973    -  CDS            ble (fragment): BLE_KLEPN - Experimental evidence at protein level: Swiss-Prot protein existence level 1. Binding protein with a strong affinity to the bleomycin family of antibiotics. Binds to CL990; an antimitotic-antibiotic compound. From Klebsiella pneumoniae.
   3997..4788    -  CDS            neo: KKA2_KLEPN - Also known as kan, nptII. Experimental evidence at protein level: Swiss-Prot protein existence level 1. Resistance to kanamycin, neomycin, paromomycin, ribostamycin, butirosin and gentamicin B. From Klebsiella pneumoniae.
   4820..5143    -  CDS            tnpA (fragment): TN5P_ECOLX - Also known as tnp. Experimental evidence at protein level: Swiss-Prot protein existence level 1. Mediates transposition of transposon Tn5 by a 'cut and paste' mechanism. First, the monomeric transposase binds the 19 bp inverted DNA repeats flanking the transposon. Then, dimerization of the DNA- bound transposase creates a synaptic DNA complex. After nicking of the first DNA strand, excision of the transposon proceeds through a series of intermediates. The transposase then mediates the insertion of the transposon at a new site by strand transfer. The activity of the wild- type tran
   5145..5474    -  promoter       SV40 promoter: SV40 enhancer and early promoter
   5507..5747    +  promoter       U6 promoter: RNA polymerase III promoter for human U6 snRNA
   5798..5864    +  ncRNA          twister-P3 (fragment): Accession: RF03154 - type-P3 twister ribozyme
   5871..5982    +  ncRNA          tRNA: Accession: RF00005 - tRNA
   6096..6116    +  misc_feature   MCS (fragment): pUC18/19 multiple cloning site
   6174..53      +  polyA_signal   SV40 poly(A) signal (across the origin): SV40 polyadenylation signal
>Addgene plasmid #159479 | pAV-U6+27-Linear-1_PolyU(1) | addgene full sequence | sequence record 311781 | Addgene NGS Result
TTTTTTTCACTGCATTCTAGTTGTGGTTTGTCCAAACTCATCAATGTATCTTATCATGTCTTACGTAGAT
AAGTAGCATGGCGGGTTAATCATTAACTACAAGGAACCCCTAGTGATGGAGTTGGCCACTCCCTCTCTGC
GCGCTCGCTCGCTCACTGAGGCCGGGCGACCAAAGGTCGCCCGACGCCCGGGCTTTGCCCGGGCGGCCTC
AGTGAGCGAGCGAGCGCGCAGAGAGGGACAGATCTGCAGATCTGCTGGCGTAATAGCGAAGAGGCCCGCA
CCGATCGCCCTTCCCAACAGTTGCGCAGCCTGAATGGCGAATGGAAATTGTAAGCGTTAATATTTTGTTA
AAATTCGCGTTAAATTTTTGTTAAATCAGCTCATTTTTTAACCAATAGGCCGAAATCGGCAAAATCCCTT
ATAAATCAAAAGAATAGACCGAGATAGGGT
[37 nt withheld, positions 451-487]
AAAGAACGTGGACTCCAACGTCAAAGG
[49 nt withheld, positions 515-563]
T
[91 nt withheld, positions 565-655]
G
[124 nt withheld, positions 657-780]
CAGGTGGCACTTTTCGGGGAAATGTGCGCGGAACCCCTATTTGTTTATTTTTCTAAATACATTCAAATAT
GTATCCGCTCATGAGACAATAACCCTGATAAATGCTTCAATAATATTGAAAAAGGAAGAGTATGAGTATT
CAACATTTCCGTGTCGCCCTTATTCCCTTTTTTGCGGCATTTTGCCTTCCTGTTTTTGCTCACCCAGAAA
CGCTGGTGAAAGTAAAAGATGCTGAAGATCAGTTGGGTGCACGAGTGGGTTACATCGAACTGGATCTCAA
CAGCGGTAAGATCCTTGAGAGTTTTCGCCCCGAAGAACGTTTTCCAATGATGAGCACTTTTAAAGTTCTG
CTATGTGGCGCGGTATTATCCCGTATTGACGCCGGGCAAGAGCAACTCGGTCGCCGCATACACTATTCTC
AGAATGACTTGGTTGAGTACTCACCAGTCACAGAAAAGCATCTTACGGATGGCATGACAGTAAGAGAATT
ATGCAGTGCTGCCATAACCATGAGTGATAACACTGCGGCCAACTTACTTCTGACAACGATCGGAGGACCG
AAGGAGCTAACCGCTTTTTTGCACAACATGGGGGATCATGTAACTCGCCTTGATCGTTGGGAACCGGAGC
TGAATGAAGCCATACCAAACGACGAGCGTGACACCACGATGCCTGTAGCAATGGCAACAACGTTGCGCAA
ACTATTAACTGGCGAACTACTTACTCTAGCTTCCCGGCAACAATTAATAGACTGGATGGAGGCGGATAAA
GTTGCAGGACCACTTCTGCGCTCGGCCCTTCCGGCTGGCTGGTTTATTGCTGATAAATCTGGAGCCGGTG
AGCGTGGGTCTCGCGGTATCATTGCAGCACTGGGGCCAGATGGTAAGCCCTCCCGTATCGTAGTTATCTA
CACGACGGGGAGTCAGGCAACTATGGATGAACGAAATAGACAGATCGCTGAGATAGGTGCCTCACTGATT
AAGCATTGGTAACTGTCAGACCAAGTTTACTCATATATACTTTAGATTGATTTAAAACTTCATTTTTAAT
TTAAAAGGATCTAGGTGAAGATCCTTTTTGATAATCTCATGACCAAAATCCCTTAACGTGAGTTTTCGTT
CCACTGAGCGTCAGACCCCGTAGAAAAGATCAAAGGATCTTCTTGAGATCCTTTTTTTCTGCGCGTAATC
TGCTGCTTGCAAACAAAAAAACCACCGCTACCAGCGGTGGTTTGTTTGCCGGATCAAGAGCTACCAACTC
TTTTTCCGAAGGTAACTGGCTTCAGCAGAGCGCAGATACCAAATACTGTTCTTCTAGTGTAGCCGTAGTT
AGGCCACCACTTCAAGAACTCTGTAGCACCGCCTACATACCTCGCTCTGCTAATCCTGTTACCAGTGGCT
GCTGCCAGTGGCGATAAGTCGTGTCTTACCGGGTTGGACTCAAGACGATAGTTACCGGATAAGGCGCAGC
GGTCGGGCTGAACGGGGGGTTCGTGCACACAGCCCAGCTTGGAGCGAACGACCTACACCGAACTGAGATA
CCTACAGCGTGAGCTATGAGAAAGCGCCACGCTTCCCGAAGGGAGAAAGGCGGACAGGTATCCGGTAAGC
GGCAGGGTCGGAACAGGAGAGCGCACGAGGGAGCTTCCAGGGGGAAACGCCTGGTATCTTTATAGTCCTG
TCGGGTTTCGCCACCTCTGACTTGAGCGTCGATTTTTGTGATGCTCGTCAGGGGGGCGGAGCCTATGGAA
AAACGCCAGCAACGCGGCCTTTTTACGGTTCCTGGCCTTTTGCTGGCCTTTTGCTCACATGTTCTTTCCT
GCGTTATCCCCTGATTCTGTGGATAACCGTATTACCGCCTTTGAGTGAGCTGATACCGCTCGCCGCAGCC
GAACGACCGAGCGCAGCGAGTCAGTGAGCGAGCGCGCAGAGAGGGAGTGGCCAACTCCATCACTAGGGGT
TCCTGGAGGGGTGGAGTCGTGACGTGAATTACGTCATAGGGTTAGGGAGGTCCTGGATCGATCCAGACAT
GATAAGATACATTGATGAGTTTGGACAAACCACAACTAGAATGCAGTGAAAAAAATGCTTTATTTGTGAA
ATTTGTGATGCTATTGCTTTATTTGTAACCATTATAAGCTGCAATAAACAAGTTAACAACAACAATTGCA
TTCATTTTATGTTTCAGGTTCAGGGGGAGGTGTGGGAGGTTTTTTAAAGCAAGTAAAACCTCTACAAATG
TGGTATGGCTGATTATGATCTCTAGTCAAGGCACTATACATCAAATATTCCTTATTAACCCCTTTACAAA
TTAAAAAGCTAAAGGTACACAATTTTTGAGCATAGTTATTAATAGCAGACACTCTATGCCTGTGTGGAGT
AAGAAAAAACAGTATGTTATGATTATAACTGTTATGCCTACTTATAAAGGTTACAGAATATTTTTCCATA
ATTTTCTTGTATAGCAGTGCAGCTTTTTCCTTTGTGGTGTAAATAGCAAAGCAAGCAAGAGTTCTATTAC
TAAACACAGCATGACTCAAAAAACTTAGCAATTCTGAAGGAAAGTCCTTGGGGTCTTCTACCTTTCTCTT
CTTTTTTGGAGGAGTAGAATGTTGAGAGTCAGCAGTAGCCTCATCATCACTAGATGGCATTTCTTCTGAG
CAAAACAGGTTTTCCTCATTAAAGGCATTCCACCACTGCTCCCATTCATCAGTTCCATAGGTTGGAATCT
AAAATACACAAACAATTAGAATCAGTAGTTTAACACATTATACACTTAAAAATTTTATATTTACCTTAGA
GCTTTAAATCTCTGTAGGTAGTTTGTCCAATTATGTCACACCACAGAAGTAAGGTTCCTTCACAAAGATC
CGGACCAAAGCGGCCATCGTGCCTCCCCACTCCTGCAGTTCGGGGGCATGGATGCGCGGATAGCCGCTGC
TGGTTTCCTGGATGCCGACGGATTTGCACTGCCGGTAGAACTCCGCGAGGTCGTCCAGCCTCAGGCAGCA
GCTGAACCAACTCGCGAGGGGATCGAGCCCGGGGTGGGCGAAGAACTCCAGCATGAGATCCCCGCGCTGG
AGGATCATCCAGCCGGCGTCCCGGAAAACGATTCCGAAGCCCAACCTTTCATAGAAGGCGGCGGTGGAAT
CGAAATCTCGTGATGGCAGGTTGGGCGTCGCTTGGTCGGTCATTTCGAACCCCAGAGTCCCGCTCAGAAG
AACTCGTCAAGAAGGCGATAGAAGGCGATGCGCTGCGAATCGGGAGCGGCGATACCGTAAAGCACGAGGA
AGCGGTCAGCCCATTCGCCGCCAAGCTCTTCAGCAATATCACGGGTAGCCAACGCTATGTCCTGATAGCG
GTCCGCCACACCCAGCCGGCCACAGTCGATGAATCCAGAAAAGCGGCCATTTTCCACCATGATATTCGGC
AAGCAGGCATCGCCATGGGTCACGACGAGATCCTCGCCGTCGGGCATGCGCGCCTTGAGCCTGGCGAACA
GTTCGGCTGGCGCGAGCCCCTGATGCTCTTCGTCCAGATCATCCTGATCGACAAGACCGGCTTCCATCCG
AGTACGTGCTCGCTCGATGCGATGTTTCGCTTGGTGGTCGAATGGGCAGGTAGCCGGATCAAGCGTATGC
AGCCGCCGCATTGCATCAGCCATGATGGATACTTTCTCGGCAGGAGCAAGGTGAGATGACAGGAGATCCT
GCCCCGGCACTTCGCCCAATAGCAGCCAGTCCCTTCCCGCTTCAGTGACAACGTCGAGCACAGCTGCGCA
AGGAACGCCCGTCGTGGCCAGCCACGATAGCCGCGCTGCCTCGTCCTGCAGTTCATTCAGGGCACCGGAC
AGGTCGGTCTTGACAAAAAGAACCGGGCGCCCCTGCGCTGACAGCCGGAACACGGCGGCATCAGAGCAGC
CGATTGTCTGTTGTGCCCAGTCATAGCCGAATAGCCTCTCCACCCAAGCGGCCGGAGAACCTGCGTGCAA
TCCATCTTGTTCAATCATGCGAAACGATCCTCATCCTGTCTCTTGATCAGATCTTGATCCCCTGCGCCAT
CAGATCCTTGGCGGCAAGAAAGCCATCCAGTTTACTTTGCAGGGCTTCCCAACCTTACCAGAGGGCGCCC
CAGCTGGCAATTCCGGTTCGCTTGCTGTCCATAAAACCGCCCAGTCTAGCTATCGCCATGTAAGCCCACT
GCAAGCTACCTGCTTTCTCTTTGCGCTTGCGTTTTCCCTTGTCCAGATAGCCCAGTAGCTGACATTCATC
CGGGGTCAGCACCGTTTCTGCGGACTGGCTTTCTACGTGTTCCGCTTCCTTTAGCAGCCCTTGCGCCCTG
AGTGCTTGCGGCAGCGTGAAGCTTTTTGCAAAAGCCTAGGCCTCCAAAAAAGCCTCCTCACTACTTCTGG
AATAGCTCAGAGGCCGAGGCGGCCTCGGCCTCTGCATAAATAAAAAAAATTAGTCAGCCATGGGGCGGAG
AATGGGCGGAACTGGGCGGAGTTAGGGGCGGGATGGGCGGAGTTAGGGGCGGGACTATGGTTGCTGACTA
ATTGAGATGCATGCTTTGCATACTTCTGCCTGCTGGGGAGCCTGGGGACTTTCCACACCTGGTTGCTGAC
TAATTGAGATGCATGCTTTGCATACTTCTGCCTGCTGGGGAGCCTGGGGACTTTCCACACCCTAACTGAC
ACACATTCCACAGCCGGATCCAAGGTCGGGCAGGAAGAGGGCCTATTTCCCATGATTCCTTCATATTTGC
ATATACGATACAAGGCTGTTAGAGAGATAATTAGAATTAATTTGACTGTAAACACAAAGATATTAGTACA
AAATACGTGACGTAGAAAGTAATAATTTCTTGGGTAGTTTGCAGTTTTAAAATTATGTTTTAAAATGGAC
TATCATATGCTTACCGTAACTTGAAAGTATTTCGATTTCTTGGCTTTATATATCTTGTGGAAAGGACGAA
ACACCGTGCTCGCTTCGGCAGCACATATACTAGTTGGCTCGACGGCCATCAGTCGCCGGTCCCAAGCCCG
GATAAAATGGGAGGGGGCGGGAAACCGCCTAACCATGCCGACTGATGGCAGGCCCGGATAGCTCAGTCGG
TAGAGCAGCGGCCGCGCGATTCGAGGAAGGAGGTCTGAGGAGGTCACTGAATCGCGCGGCCGCGGGTCCA
GGGTTCAAGTCCCTGTTCGGGCCTGCCATCAGTCGGCGTGGACTGTAGAACACTGCCAATGCCGGTCCCA
AGCCCGGATAAAAGTGGAGGGTACAGTCCACGCTCTAGAGCGGACTTCGGTCCGCTTTTTACTAGGACCT
GCAGGCATGCAAGCTTGACGTCGGTTACCGATATCCATATGGCGGCCGCATCGATCTCGAGCCGCGGACT
AGTAACTTGTTTATTGCAGCTTATAATGGTTACAAATAAAGCAATAGCATCACAAATTTCACAAATAAAG
CA
