>Addgene plasmid #159479 | pAV-U6+27-Linear-1_PolyU(1) | depositor partial sequence | sequence record 308267 | 27-Termination_Module
GTGCTCGCTTCGGCAGCACATATACTAGTTGGCT
