>Addgene plasmid #159479 | pAV-U6+27-Linear-1_PolyU(1) | depositor partial sequence | sequence record 308268 | Tornado-Corn
GGCCATCAGTCGCCGGTCCCAAGCCCGGATAAAATGGGAGGGGGCGGGAAACCGCCTAACCATGCCGACT
GATGGCAGGCCCGGATAGCTCAGTCGGTAGAGCAGCGGCCGCGCGATTCGAGGAAGGAGGTCTGAGGAGG
TCACTGAATCGCGCGGCCGCGGGTCCAGGGTTCAAGTCCCTGTTCGGGCCTGCCATCAGTCGGCGTGGAC
TGTAGAACACTGCCAATGCCGGTCCCAAGCCCGGATAAAAGTGGAGGGTACAGTCCACGCTCTAGAGCGG
ACTTCGGTCCGCTTTT
